Addgene plasmid #162565: pET21a Bm-iPGM-bio
Purpose: Expresses B. malayi iPGM containing a C-terminal biotinylation site and His tag
Depositing lab: James Inglese. Depositing organization: National Center for Advancing Translational Sciences (NCATS). Publication: Structure-activity relationship of ipglycermide binding to phosphoglycerate mutases. Wiedmann M, Dranchak PK, Aitha M, Queme B, Collmus CD, Kashipathy MM, Kanter L, Lamy L, Rogers JM, Tao D, Battaile KP, Rai G, Lovell S, Suga H, Inglese J. J Biol Chem. 2021 Apr 1:100628. doi: 10.1016/j.jbc.2021.100628. PubMed 33812994.
Backbone
  Vector backbone: pET21a
  Backbone manufacturer: Novagen
  Backbone size w/o insert (bp): 5443
  Total vector size (bp): 7090
  Vector type: Bacterial Expression
Growth in bacteria
  Bacterial resistance: Ampicillin, 100 μg/mL
  Growth temperature: 37°C
  Growth strain: DH5alpha
  Copy number: High Copy
Gene/Insert
  Gene/Insert name: B. malayi iPGM bio-6His (alt name: Bm iPGM bio)
  Species: Brugia malayi
  Insert size (bp): 1647
  GenBank ID: AAQ97626.1
  Promoter: T7
  Tag / fusion protein: T7 tag (N terminal on backbone); biotinylation sequence (C terminal on insert); thrombin cleavage site (C terminal on insert); 6His tag (C terminal on backbone)
  Cloning method: Restriction Enzyme; 5′ cloning site BamH1 (not destroyed); 3′ cloning site Xho1 (not destroyed)
  Sequencing primers: 5′ T7 promotor primer #69348-3; 3′ T7 terminator primer #69337-3
Terms and licenses: Academic/Nonprofit Terms; Industry Terms: Not Available to Industry
Depositor comments: See also van Neer et al. (2022) "Serum-Stable and Selective Backbone-N-Methylated Cyclic Peptides That Inhibit Prokaryotic Glycolytic Mutases" ACS Chem Biol. PMID 35904259; doi: https://doi.org/10.1021/acschembio.2c00403.
How to cite: pET21a Bm-iPGM-bio was a gift from James Inglese (Addgene plasmid # 162565 ; http://n2t.net/addgene:162565 ; RRID:Addgene_162565)
