[The description below was written by a language model from this plasmid's Addgene catalogue record and pLannotate feature annotations shown in this document.]
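Description:
pET21a Bm-iPGM-bio is a bacterial expression plasmid built on the Novagen pET21a backbone for producing the cofactor-independent phosphoglycerate mutase (iPGM) of the filarial nematode Brugia malayi in E. coli. This enzyme interconverts 2- and 3-phosphoglycerate. The plasmid replicates from a ColE1/pBR322-type origin, accompanied by the bom region and the rop gene, and is selected with ampicillin through the β-lactamase gene. An f1 origin is also present, along with short non-functional tetracycline-resistance remnants inherited from pBR322. The catalogue lists a total size of 7,090 bp, whereas the sequenced record that was annotated is 7,028 nt, so the two differ slightly.

The iPGM coding sequence was inserted between the BamHI and XhoI sites, downstream of a T7 promoter controlled by a lac operator and the strong T7 gene 10 ribosome binding site. Transcription therefore requires a host supplying T7 RNA polymerase. It is held off by the plasmid-encoded lacI repressor until induced with IPTG, and it ends at the T7 terminator. The protein is made with the backbone's N-terminal T7 tag leader. At the C terminus it carries an AviTag-type biotinylation sequence, which is a substrate for enzymatic site-specific biotinylation, followed by a thrombin cleavage site (listed in the catalogue but not annotated in the feature table) and the vector's 6xHis tag. The small "SET1" fragment annotated after the His tag appears to be a similarity match in the region ahead of the terminator rather than a designed element.

The His tag supports metal-affinity purification, and the biotin handle allows oriented capture on streptavidin surfaces. This fits the associated work on the binding of ipglycermide cyclic peptide inhibitors to phosphoglycerate mutases.
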