Features (pLannotate 1.2.2; 21 found; start..end, strand, type, name):
      1..19      +  promoter       T7 promoter: promoter for bacteriophage T7 RNA polymerase
     20..44      +  protein_bind   lac operator: The lac repressor binds to the lac operator to inhibit transcription in E. coli. This inhibition can be relieved by adding lactose or isopropyl-β-D-thiogalactopyranoside (IPTG). lac repressor encoded by lacI
     59..81      +  RBS            RBS: efficient ribosome binding site from bacteriophage T7 gene 10 (Olins and Rangwala, 1989)
     89..121     +  CDS            T7 tag (gene 10 leader): leader peptide from bacteriophage T7 gene 10 promotes efficient translation in E. coli
    131..1675    +  CDS            ipgm-1: GPMI_BRUMA - Experimental evidence at protein level: Swiss-Prot protein existence level 1. Catalyzes the interconversion of 2-phosphoglycerate and 3- phosphoglycerate. From Brugia malayi (Filarial nematode worm).
   1685..1726    +  CDS            AviTag™ (fragment): peptide tag that allows for enzymatic biotinylation
   1760..1777    +  CDS            9xHis (fragment): 9xHis affinity tag
   1787..1836    +  CDS            SET1 (fragment): solubility-enhancement tag derived from T7 phage gene 10B
   1844..1891    +  terminator     T7 terminator: transcription terminator for bacteriophage T7 RNA polymerase
   1928..2356    +  rep_origin     f1 ori (sequence partly withheld): f1 bacteriophage origin of replication; arrow indicates direction of (+) strand synthesis
   2409..2513    +  promoter       AmpR promoter: bla
   2514..3374    +  CDS            AmpR: β-lactamase; bla; confers resistance to ampicillin, carbenicillin, and related antibiotics
   3545..4133    +  rep_origin     ori: high-copy-number ColE1/pMB1/pBR322/pUC origin of replication
   4319..4458    -  misc_feature   bom: basis of mobility region from pBR322
   4560..4751    -  CDS            rop: Rop protein, which maintains plasmids at low copy number; rop
   4768..5148    +  CDS            YPB1_ECOLX: Protein predicted: Swiss-Prot protein existence level 4. From Escherichia coli.
   5220..5511    -  CDS            TcR (fragment): tetracycline efflux protein; tet; confers resistance to tetracycline
   5526..5547    -  protein_bind   CAP binding site: CAP binding activates transcription in the presence of cAMP. E. coli catabolite activator protein
   5560..6642    -  CDS            lacI: lac repressor; lacI; The lac repressor binds to the lac operator to inhibit transcription in E. coli. This inhibition can be relieved by adding lactose or isopropyl-β-D-thiogalactopyranoside (IPTG).
   6643..6720    -  promoter       lacI promoter: lacI
   6728..7007    -  CDS            TcR (fragment): tetracycline efflux protein; tet; confers resistance to tetracycline
>Addgene plasmid #162565 | pET21a Bm-iPGM-bio | addgene full sequence | sequence record 318922 | Addgene NGS Result
TAATACGACTCACTATAGGGGAATTGTGAGCGGATAACAATTCCCCTCTAGAAATAATTTTGTTTAACTT
TAAGAAGGAGATATACATATGGCTAGCATGACTGGTGGACAGCAAATGGGTCGCGGATCCATGGCCGAAG
CAAAGAATCGAGTATGTCTGGTAGTGATTGATGGTTGGGGAATCAGTAACGAAACTAAAGGCAATGCAAT
ACTAAATGCTAAAACACCTGTAATGGATGAGCTTTGTGTAATGAATTCGCATCCAATTCAAGCACATGGC
TTGCATGTTGGTTTACCGGAAGGACTTATGGGCAATTCAGAAGTGGGTCATTTAAACATTGGCGCTGGCC
GTGTTGTTTATCAGGATATTGTACGCATAAATTTGGCGGTCAAGAATAAGACTTTGGTGGAAAATAAGCA
TTTGAAGGAAGCTGCTGAACGTGCAATTAAAGGGAATGGCCGCATGCACTTATGTGGTTTGGTCAGCGAT
GGTGGTGTGCATTCACATATTGATCATTTGTTTGCTTTGATAACAGCTTTGAAACAACTTAAAGTACCGA
AGCTTTACATTCAATTCTTTGGAGATGGTCGTGATACGAGTCCAACAAGCGGAGTTGGTTTCCTTCAACA
GCTAATTGATTTCGTCAACAAGGAACAATATGGTGAAATATCAACAATAGTAGGGCGCTACTATGCGATG
GACAGAGATAAACGGTGGGAACGAATTCGGGTATGTTATGATGCACTAATTGGTGGAGTTGGTGAGAAGA
CTACAATTGATAAGGCGATTGATGTTATCAAAGGACGATATGCAAAGGATGAGACTGATGAATTCCTAAA
ACCAATAATTCTTTCGGATGAAGGACGTACAAAAGATGGTGATACTTTGATATTCTTTGATTATCGTGCT
GATCGTATGCGAGAAATCACTGAATGCATGGGTATGGAACGATACAAAGATCTTAATTCTAATATTAAAC
ATCCAAAGAATATGCAAGTAATTGGAATGACTCAGTACAAGGCAGAATTTACCTTTCCTGCACTTTTTCC
TCCGGAATCTCATAAAAATGTATTGGCGGAATGGTTATCTGTAAATGGATTAACACAATTCCATTGTGCT
GAAACAGAAAAATATGCGCACGTTACATTCTTCTTCAATGGTGGTGTGGAAAAACAATTTGCAAATGAAG
AGCGTTGTTTAGTAGTATCTCCGAAAGTTGCCACTTATGATCTTGAACCACCAATGAGTTCAGCTGCTGT
AGCTGATAAGGTGATTGAGCAATTGCATATGAAAAAACATCCATTTGTTATGTGCAATTTTGCACCTCCC
GATATGGTTGGCCATACTGGAGTTTATGAAGCAGCCGTGAAAGCAGTTGAAGCAACTGATATTGCTATCG
GACGAATATATGAAGCATGTAAGAAGAATGACTACATACTGATGGTAACTGCTGATCATGGAAATGCTGA
GAAAATGATGGCACCAGATGGTAGCAAGCATACTGCTCACACTTGCAATTTAGTGCCATTCACTTGTTCC
TCAATGAAATACAAATTCATGGACAAGTTACCGGATCGGGAGATGGCTCTTTGTGATGTTGCTCCAACAG
TTCTAAAAGTTATGGGTGTGCCATTGCCATCCGAGATGACCGGACAGCCATTGGTTAATGAAGCCCTCGA
GGGTCTGAACGACATCTTCGAGGCTCAGAAAATCGAATGGCACGAATTAGTGCCTCGCGGAAGCGCTGCA
GGGCTCGAGCACCACCACCACCACCACTGAGATCCGGCTGCTAACAAAGCCCGAAAGGAAGCTGAGTTGG
CTGCTGCCACCGCTGAGCAATAACTAGCATAACCCCTTGGGGCCTCTAAACGGGTCTTGAGGGGTTTTTT
GCTGAAAGGAGGAACTATATCCGGATTGGCGAATGGG
[124 nt withheld, positions 1928-2051]
C
[91 nt withheld, positions 2053-2143]
A
[49 nt withheld, positions 2145-2193]
CCTTTGACGTTGGAGTCCACGTTCTTT
[37 nt withheld, positions 2221-2257]
ACCCTATCTCGGTCTATTCTTTTGATTTATAAGGGATTTTGCCGATTTCGGCCTATTGGTTAAAAAATGA
GCTGATTTAACAAAAATTTAACGCGAATTTTAACAAAATATTAACGCTTACAATTTAGGTGGCACTTTTC
GGGGAAATGTGCGCGGAACCCCTATTTGTTTATTTTTCTAAATACATTCAAATATGTATCCGCTCATGAG
ACAATAACCCTGATAAATGCTTCAATAATATTGAAAAAGGAAGAGTATGAGTATTCAACATTTCCGTGTC
GCCCTTATTCCCTTTTTTGCGGCATTTTGCCTTCCTGTTTTTGCTCACCCAGAAACGCTGGTGAAAGTAA
AAGATGCTGAAGATCAGTTGGGTGCACGAGTGGGTTACATCGAACTGGATCTCAACAGCGGTAAGATCCT
TGAGAGTTTTCGCCCCGAAGAACGTTTTCCAATGATGAGCACTTTTAAAGTTCTGCTATGTGGCGCGGTA
TTATCCCGTATTGACGCCGGGCAAGAGCAACTCGGTCGCCGCATACACTATTCTCAGAATGACTTGGTTG
AGTACTCACCAGTCACAGAAAAGCATCTTACGGATGGCATGACAGTAAGAGAATTATGCAGTGCTGCCAT
AACCATGAGTGATAACACTGCGGCCAACTTACTTCTGACAACGATCGGAGGACCGAAGGAGCTAACCGCT
TTTTTGCACAACATGGGGGATCATGTAACTCGCCTTGATCGTTGGGAACCGGAGCTGAATGAAGCCATAC
CAAACGACGAGCGTGACACCACGATGCCTGCAGCAATGGCAACAACGTTGCGCAAACTATTAACTGGCGA
ACTACTTACTCTAGCTTCCCGGCAACAATTAATAGACTGGATGGAGGCGGATAAAGTTGCAGGACCACTT
CTGCGCTCGGCCCTTCCGGCTGGCTGGTTTATTGCTGATAAATCTGGAGCCGGTGAGCGTGGGTCTCGCG
GTATCATTGCAGCACTGGGGCCAGATGGTAAGCCCTCCCGTATCGTAGTTATCTACACGACGGGGAGTCA
GGCAACTATGGATGAACGAAATAGACAGATCGCTGAGATAGGTGCCTCACTGATTAAGCATTGGTAACTG
TCAGACCAAGTTTACTCATATATACTTTAGATTGATTTAAAACTTCATTTTTAATTTAAAAGGATCTAGG
TGAAGATCCTTTTTGATAATCTCATGACCAAAATCCCTTAACGTGAGTTTTCGTTCCACTGAGCGTCAGA
CCCCGTAGAAAAGATCAAAGGATCTTCTTGAGATCCTTTTTTTCTGCGCGTAATCTGCTGCTTGCAAACA
AAAAAACCACCGCTACCAGCGGTGGTTTGTTTGCCGGATCAAGAGCTACCAACTCTTTTTCCGAAGGTAA
CTGGCTTCAGCAGAGCGCAGATACCAAATACTGTCCTTCTAGTGTAGCCGTAGTTAGGCCACCACTTCAA
GAACTCTGTAGCACCGCCTACATACCTCGCTCTGCTAATCCTGTTACCAGTGGCTGCTGCCAGTGGCGAT
AAGTCGTGTCTTACCGGGTTGGACTCAAGACGATAGTTACCGGATAAGGCGCAGCGGTCGGGCTGAACGG
GGGGTTCGTGCACACAGCCCAGCTTGGAGCGAACGACCTACACCGAACTGAGATACCTACAGCGTGAGCT
ATGAGAAAGCGCCACGCTTCCCGAAGGGAGAAAGGCGGACAGGTATCCGGTAAGCGGCAGGGTCGGAACA
GGAGAGCGCACGAGGGAGCTTCCAGGGGGAAACGCCTGGTATCTTTATAGTCCTGTCGGGTTTCGCCACC
TCTGACTTGAGCGTCGATTTTTGTGATGCTCGTCAGGGGGGCGGAGCCTATGGAAAAACGCCAGCAACGC
GGCCTTTTTACGGTTCCTGGCCTTTTGCTGGCCTTTTGCTCACATGTTCTTTCCTGCGTTATCCCCTGAT
TCTGTGGATAACCGTATTACCGCCTTTGAGTGAGCTGATACCGCTCGCCGCAGCCGAACGACCGAGCGCA
GCGAGTCAGTGAGCGAGGAAGCGGAAGAGCGCCTGATGCGGTATTTTCTCCTTACGCATCTGTGCGGTAT
TTCACACCGCAATGGTGCACTCTCAGTACAATCTGCTCTGATGCCGCATAGTTAAGCCAGTATACACTCC
GCTATCGCTACGTGACTGGGTCATGGCTGCGCCCCGACACCCGCCAACACCCGCTGACGCGCCCTGACGG
GCTTGTCTGCTCCCGGCATCCGCTTACAGACAAGCTGTGACCGTCTCCGGGAGCTGCATGTGTCAGAGGT
TTTCACCGTCATCACCGAAACGCGCGAGGCAGCTGCGGTAAAGCTCATCAGCGTGGTCGTGAAGCGATTC
ACAGATGTCTGCCTGTTCATCCGCGTCCAGCTCGTTGAGTTTCTCCAGAAGCGTTAATGTCTGGCTTCTG
ATAAAGCGGGCCATGTTAAGGGCGGTTTTTTCCTGTTTGGTCACTGATGCCTCCGTGTAAGGGGGATTTC
TGTTCATGGGGGTAATGATACCGATGAAACGAGAGAGGATGCTCACGATACGGGTTACTGATGATGAACA
TGCCCGGTTACTGGAACGTTGTGAGGGTAAACAACTGGCGGTATGGATGCGGCGGGACCAGAGAAAAATC
ACTCAGGGTCAATGCCAGCGCTTCGTTAATACAGATGTAGGTGTTCCACAGGGTAGCCAGCAGCATCCTG
CGATGCAGATCCGGAACATAATGGTGCAGGGCGCTGACTTCCGCGTTTCCAGACTTTACGAAACACGGAA
ACCGAAGACCATTCATGTTGTTGCTCAGGTCGCAGACGTTTTGCAGCAGCAGTCGCTTCACGTTCGCTCG
CGTATCGGTGATTCATTCTGCTAACCAGTAAGGCAACCCCGCCAGCCTAGCCGGGTCCTCAACGACAGGA
GCACGATCATGCGCACCCGTGGGGCCGCCATGCCGGCGATAATGGCCTGCTTCTCGCCGAAACGTTTGGT
GGCGGGACCAGTGACGAAGGCTTGAGCGAGGGCGTGCAAGATTCCGAATACCGCAAGCGACAGGCCGATC
ATCGTCGCGCTCCAGCGAAAGCGGTCCTCGCCGAAAATGACCCAGAGCGCTGCCGGCACCTGTCCTACGA
GTTGCATGATAAAGAAGACAGTCATAAGTGCGGCGACGATAGTCATGCCCCGCGCCCACCGGAAGGAGCT
GACTGGGTTGAAGGCTCTCAAGGGCATCGGTCGAGATCCCGGTGCCTAATGAGTGAGCTAACTTACATTA
ATTGCGTTGCGCTCACTGCCCGCTTTCCAGTCGGGAAACCTGTCGTGCCAGCTGCATTAATGAATCGGCC
AACGCGCGGGGAGAGGCGGTTTGCGTATTGGGCGCCAGGGTGGTTTTTCTTTTCACCAGTGAGACGGGCA
ACAGCTGATTGCCCTTCACCGCCTGGCCCTGAGAGAGTTGCAGCAAGCGGTCCACGCTGGTTTGCCCCAG
CAGGCGAAAATCCTGTTTGATGGTGGTTAACGGCGGGATATAACATGAGCTGTCTTCGGTATCGTCGTAT
CCCACTACCGAGATATCCGCACCAACGCGCAGCCCGGACTCGGTAATGGCGCGCATTGCGCCCAGCGCCA
TCTGATCGTTGGCAACCAGCATCGCAGTGGGAACGATGCCCTCATTCAGCATTTGCATGGTTTGTTGAAA
ACCGGACATGGCACTCCAGTCGCCTTCCCGTTCCGCTATCGGCTGAATTTGATTGCGAGTGAGATATTTA
TGCCAGCCAGCCAGACGCAGACGCGCCGAGACAGAACTTAATGGGCCCGCTAACAGCGCGATTTGCTGGT
GACCCAATGCGACCAGATGCTCCACGCCCAGTCGCGTACCGTCTTCATGGGAGAAAATAATACTGTTGAT
GGGTGTCTGGTCAGAGACATCAAGAAATAACGCCGGAACATTAGTGCAGGCAGCTTCCACAGCAATGGCA
TCCTGGTCATCCAGCGGATAGTTAATGATCAGCCCACTGACGCGTTGCGCGAGAAGATTGTGCACCGCCG
CTTTACAGGCTTCGACGCCGCTTCGTTCTACCATCGACACCACCACGCTGGCACCCAGTTGATCGGCGCG
AGATTTAATCGCCGCGACAATTTGCGACGGCGCGTGCAGGGCCAGACTGGAGGTGGCAACGCCAATCAGC
AACGACTGTTTGCCCGCCAGTTGTTGTGCCACGCGGTTGGGAATGTAATTCAGCTCCGCCATCGCCGCTT
CCACTTTTTCCCGCGTTTTCGCAGAAACGTGGCTGGCCTGGTTCACCACGCGGGAAACGGTCTGATAAGA
GACACCGGCATACTCTGCGACATCGTATAACGTTACTGGTTTCACATTCACCACCCTGAATTGACTCTCT
TCCGGGCGCTATCATGCCATACCGCGAAAGGTTTTGCGCCATTCGATGGTGTCCGGGATCTCGACGCTCT
CCCTTATGCGACTCCTGCATTAGGAAGCAGCCCAGTAGTAGGTTGAGGCCGTTGAGCACCGCCGCCGCAA
GGAATGGTGCATGCAAGGAGATGGCGCCCAACAGTCCCCCGGCCACGGGGCCTGCCACCATACCCACGCC
GAAACAAGCGCTCATGAGCCCGAAGTGGCGAGCCCGATCTTCCCCATCGGTGATGTCGGCGATATAGGCG
CCAGCAACCGCACCTGTGGCGCCGGTGATGCCGGCCACGATGCGTCCGGCGTAGAGGATCGAGATCTCGA
TCCCGCGAAAT
